>Addgene plasmid #238032 | ADEPT-pCas9 | addgene full sequence | sequence record 475985 | Addgene NGS Result
GAGTTATACACAGGGCTGGGATCTATTCTTTTTATCTTTTTTTATTCTTTCTTTATTCTATAAATTATAA
CCACTTGAATATAAACAAAAAAAACACACAAAGGTCTAGCGGAATTTACAGAGGGTCTAGCAGAATTTAC
AAGTTTTCCAGCAAAGGTCTAGCAGAATTTACAGATACCCACAACTCAAAGGAAAAGGACTAGTAATTAT
CATTGACTAGCCCATCTCAATTGGTATAGTGATTAAAATCACCTAGACCAATTGAGATGTATGTCTGAAT
TAGTTGTTTTCAAAGCAAATGAACTAGCGATTAGTCGCTATGACTTAACGGAGCATGAAACCAAGCTAAT
TTTATGCTGTGTGGCACTACTCAACCCCACGATTGAAAACCCTACAAGGAAAGAACGGACGGTATCGTTC
ACTTATAACCAATACGCTCAGATGATGAACATCAGTAGGGAAAATGCTTATGGTGTATTAGCTAAAGCAA
CCAGAGAGCTGATGACGAGAACTGTGGAAATCAGGAATCCTTTGGTTAAAGGCTTTGAGATTTTCCAGTG
GACAAACTATGCCAAGTTCTCAAGCGAAAAATTAGAATTAGTTTTTAGTGAAGAGATATTGCCTTATCTT
TTCCAGTTAAAAAAATTCATAAAATATAATCTGGAACATGTTAAGTCTTTTGAAAACAAATACTCTATGA
GGATTTATGAGTGGTTATTAAAAGAACTAACACAAAAGAAAACTCACAAGGCAAATATAGAGATTAGCCT
TGATGAATTTAAGTTCATGTTAATGCTTGAAAATAACTACCATGAGTTTAAAAGGCTTAACCAATGGGTT
TTGAAACCAATAAGTAAAGATTTAAACACTTACAGCAATATGAAATTGGTGGTTGATAAGCGAGGCCGCC
CGACTGATACGTTGATTTTCCAAGTTGAACTAGATAGACAAATGGATCTCGTAACCGAACTTGAGAACAA
CCAGATAAAAATGAATGGTGACAAAATACCAACAACCATTACATCAGATTCCTACCTACATAACGGACTA
AGAAAAACACTACACGATGCTTTAACTGCAAAAATTCAGCTCACCAGTTTTGAGGCAAAATTTTTGAGTG
ACATGCAAAGTAAGTATGATCTCAATGGTTCGTTCTCATGGCTCACGCAAAAACAACGAACCACACTAGA
GAACATACTGGCTAAATACGGAAGGATCTGAGGTTCTTATGGCTCTTGTATCTATCAGTGAAGCATCAAG
ACTAACCACATGTTCTTTCCTGCGTTATCCCCTGATTCTGTGGATAACCGTATTACCGCCTTTGAGTGAG
CTGATACCGCTCGCCGCAGCCGAACGCCGACGTCTCCCTAGGTATAAACGCAGAAAGGCCCACCCGAAGG
TGAGCCAGTGTGACTCTAGTAGAGAGCGTTCACCGACAAACAACAGATAAAACGAAAGGCCCAGTCTTTC
GACTGAGCCTTTCGTTTTATTTGATGCCTGGAGATCCTTACTCGAGTTAAGCAGCCAGAGCGTAGTTTTC
GTCGTTAGCAGCGTCACCTCCTAGCTGACTCAAATCAATGCGTGTTTCATAAAGACCAGTGATGGATTGA
TGGATAAGAGTGGCATCTAAAACTTCTTTTGTAGACGTATATCGTTTACGATCAATTGTTGTATCAAAAT
ATTTAAAAGCAGCGGGAGCTCCAAGATTCGTCAACGTAAATAAATGAATAATATTTTCTGCTTGTTCACG
TATTGGTTTGTCTCTATGTTTGTTATATGCACTAAGAACTTTATCTAAATTGGCATCTGCTAAAATAACA
CGCTTAGAAAATTCACTGATTTGCTCAATAATCTCATCTAAATAATGCTTATGCTGCTCCACAAACAATT
GTTTTTGTTCGTTATCTTCTGGACTACCCTTCAACTTTTCATAATGACTAGCTAAATATAAAAAATTCAC
ATATTTGCTTGGCAGAGCCAGCTCATTTCCTTTTTGTAATTCTCCGGCACTAGCCAGCATCCGTTTACGA
CCGTTTTCTAACTCAAAAAGACTATATTTAGGTAGTTTAATGATTAAGTCTTTTTTAACTTCCTTATATC
CTTTAGCTTCTAAAAAGTCAATCGGATTTTTTTCAAAGGAACTTCTTTCCATAATTGTGATCCCTAGTAA
CTCTTTAACGGATTTTAACTTCTTCGATTTCCCTTTTTCCACCTTAGCAACCACTAGGACTGAATAAGCT
ACCGTTGGACTATCAAAACCACCATATTTTTTTGGATCCCAGTCTTTTTTACGAGCAATAAGCTTGTCCG
AATTTCTTTTTGGTAAAATTGACTCCTTGGAGAATCCGCCTGTCTGTACTTCTGTTTTCTTGACAATATT
GACTTGGGGCATGGACAATACTTTGCGCACTGTGGCAAAATCTCGCCCTTTATCCCAGACAATTTCTCCA
GTTTCCCCATTAGTTTCGATTAGAGGGCGTTTGCGAATCTCTCCATTTGCAAGTGTAATTTCTGTTTTGA
AGAAGTTCATGATATTAGAGTAAAAGAAATATTTTGCGGTTGCTTTGCCTATTTCTTGCTCAGACTTAGC
AATCATTTTACGAACATCATAAACTTTATAATCACCATAGACAAACTCCGATTCAAGTTTTGGATATTTC
TTAATCAAAGCAGTTCCAACGACGGCATTTAGATACGCATCATGGGCATGATGGTAATTGTTAATCTCAC
GTACTTTATAGAATTGGAAATCTTTTCGGAAGTCAGAAACTAATTTAGATTTTAAGGTAATCACTTTAAC
CTCTCGAATAAGTTTATCATTTTCATCGTATTTAGTATTCATGCGACTATCCAAAATTTGTGCCACATGC
TTAGTGATTTGGCGAGTTTCAACCAATTGGCGTTTGATAAAACCAGCTTTATCAAGTTCACTCAAACCTC
CACGTTCAGCTTTCGTTAAATTATCAAACTTACGTTGAGTGATTAACTTGGCGTTTAGAAGTTGTCTCCA
ATAGTTTTTCATCTTTTTGACTACTTCTTCACTTGGAACGTTATCCGATTTACCACGATTTTTATCAGAA
CGCGTTAAGACCTTATTGTCTATTGAATCGTCTTTAAGGAAACTTTGTGGAACAATGTGATCGACATCAT
AATCACTTAAACGATTAATATCTAATTCTTGGTCCACATACATGTCTCTTCCATTTTGGAGATAATAGAG
ATAGAGCTTTTCATTTTGCAATTGAGTATTTTCAACAGGATGCTCTTTAAGAATCTGACTTCCTAATTCT
TTGATACCTTCTTCGATTCGTTTCATACGCTCTCGCGAATTTTTCTGGCCCTTTTGAGTTGTCTGATTTT
CACGTGCCATTTCAATAACGATATTTTCTGGCTTATGCCGCCCCATTACTTTGACCAATTCATCAACAAC
TTTTACAGTCTGTAAAATACCTTTTTTAATAGCAGGGCTACCAGCTAAATTTGCAATATGTTCATGTAAA
CTATCGCCTTGTCCAGACACTTGTGCTTTTTGAATGTCTTCTTTAAATGTCAAACTATCATCATGGATCA
GCTGCATAAAATTGCGATTGGCAAAACCATCTGATTTCAAAAAATCTAATATTGTTTTGCCAGATTGCTT
ATCCCTAATACCATTAATCAATTTTCGAGACAAACGTCCCCAACCAGTATAACGGCGACGTTTAAGCTGT
TTCATCACCTTATCATCAAAGAGGTGAGCATATGTTTTAAGTCTTTCCTCAATCATCTCCCTATCTTCAA
ATAAGGTCAATGTTAAAACAATATCCTCTAAGATATCTTCATTTTCTTCATTATCCAAAAAATCTTTATC
TTTAATAATTTTTAGCAAATCATGGTAGGTACCTAATGAAGCATTAAATCTATCTTCAACTCCTGAAATT
TCAACACTATCAAAACATTCTATTTTTTTGAAATAATCTTCTTTTAATTGCTTAACGGTTACTTTTCGAT
TTGTTTTGAAGAGTAAATCAACAATGGCTTTCTTCTGTTCACCTGAAAGAAATGCTGGTTTTCGCATTCC
TTCAGTAACATATTTGACCTTTGTCAATTCGTTATAAACCGTAAAATACTCATAAAGCAAACTATGTTTT
GGTAGTACTTTTTCATTTGGAAGATTTTTATCAAAGTTTGTCATGCGTTCAATAAATGATTGAGCTGAAG
CACCTTTATCGACAACTTCTTCAAAATTCCATGGGGTAATTGTTTCTTCAGACTTCCGAGTCATCCATGC
AAAACGACTATTGCCACGCGCCAATGGACCAACATAATAAGGAATTCGAAAAGTCAAGATTTTTTCAATC
TTCTCACGATTGTCTTTTAAAAATGGATAAAAGTCTTCTTGTCTTCTCAAAATAGCATGCAGCTCACCCA
AGTGAATTTGATGGGGAATAGAGCCGTTGTCAAAGGTCCGTTGCTTGCGCAGCAAATCTTCACGATTTAG
TTTCACCAATAATTCCTCAGTACCATCCATTTTTTCTAAAATTGGTTTGATAAATTTATAAAATTCTTCT
TGGCTAGCTCCCCCATCAATATAACCTGCATATCCGTTTTTTGATTGATCAAAAAAGATTTCTTTATACT
TTTCTGGAAGTTGTTGTCGAACTAAAGCTTTTAAAAGAGTCAAGTCTTGATGATGTTCATCGTAGCGTTT
AATCATTGAAGCTGATAGGGGAGCCTTAGTTATTTCAGTATTTACTCTTAGGATATCTGAAAGTAAAATA
GCATCTGATAAATTCTTAGCTGCCAAAAACAAATCAGCATATTGATCTCCAATTTGCGCCAATAAATTAT
CTAAATCATCATCGTAAGTATCTTTTGAAAGCTGTAATTTAGCATCTTCTGCCAAATCAAAATTTGATTT
AAAATTAGGGGTCAAACCCAATGACAAAGCAATGAGATTCCCAAATAAGCCATTTTTCTTCTCACCGGGG
AGCTGAGCAATGAGATTTTCTAATCGTCTTGATTTACTCAATCGTGCAGAAAGAATCGCTTTAGCATCTA
CTCCACTTGCGTTAATAGGGTTTTCTTCAAATAATTGATTGTAGGTTTGTACCAACTGGATAAATAGTTT
GTCCACATCACTATTATCAGGATTTAAATCTCCCTCAATCAAAAAATGACCACGAAACTTAATCATATGC
GCTAAGGCCAAATAGATTAAGCGCAAATCCGCTTTATCAGTAGAATCTACCAATTTTTTTCGCAGATGAT
AGATAGTTGGATATTTCTCATGATAAGCAACTTCATCTACTATATTTCCAAAAATAGGATGACGTTCATG
CTTCTTGTCTTCTTCCACCAAAAAAGACTCTTCAAGTCGATGAAAGAAACTATCATCTACTTTCGCCATC
TCATTTGAAAAAATCTCCTGTAGATAACAAATACGATTCTTCCGACGTGTATACCTTCTACGAGCTGTCC
GTTTGAGACGAGTCGCTTCCGCTGTCTCTCCACTGTCAAATAAAAGAGCCCCTATAAGATTTTTTTTGAT
ACTGTGGCGGTCTGTATTTCCCAGAACCTTGAACTTTTTAGACGGAACCTTATATTCATCAGTGATCACC
GCCCATCCGACGCTATTTGTGCCGATATCTAAGCCTATTGAGTATTTCTTATCCATAGATCCTTTCTCCT
CTTTAGATCTTTTGAATTCTTTTCTCTATCACTGATAGGGAGTGGTAAAATAACTCTATCAACGATAGAG
TGTCAACAAAAATTAGGAATTAATGATGTCTAGATTAGATAAAAGTAAAGTGATTAACAGCGCATTAGAG
CTGCTTAATGAGGTCGGAATCGAAGGTTTAACAACCCGTAAACTCGCCCAGAAGCTAGGTGTAGAGCAGC
CTACATTGTATTGGCATGTAAAAAATAAGCGGGCTTTGCTCGACGCCTTAGCCATTGAGATGTTAGATAG
GCACCATACTCACTTTTGCCCTTTAGAAGGGGAAAGCTGGCAAGATTTTTTACGTAATAACGCTAAAAGT
TTTAGATGTGCTTTACTAAGTCATCGCGATGGAGCAAAAGTACATTTAGGTACACGGCCTACAGAAAAAC
AGTATGAAACTCTCGAAAATCAATTAGCCTTTTTATGCCAACAAGGTTTTTCACTAGAGAATGCATTATA
TGCACTCAGCGCTGTGGGGCATTTTACTTTAGGTTGCGTATTGGAAGATCAAGAGCATCAAGTCGCTAAA
GAAGAAAGGGAAACACCTACTACTGATAGTATGCCGCCATTATTACGACAAGCTATCGAATTATTTGATC
ACCAAGGTGCAGAGCCAGCCTTCTTATTCGGCCTTGAATTGATCATATGCGGATTAGAAAAACAACTTAA
ATGTGAAAGTGGGTCTTAAGTGACGGAAGATCACTTCGCAGAATAAATAAATCCTGGTGTCCCTGTTGAT
ACCGGGAAGCCCCGGGCCAACTTTTGGCGAAAATGAGACGTTGATCGGCACGTAAGAGGTTCCAACTTTC
ACCATAATGAAATAAGATCACTACCGGGCGTATTTTTTGAGTTATCGAGATTTTCAGGAGCTAAGGAAGC
TAAAATGGAGAAAAAAATCACTGGATATACCACCGTTGATATATCCCAATGGCATCGTAAAGAACATTTT
GAGGCATTTCAGTCAGTTGCTCAATGTACCTATAACCAGACCGTTCAGCTGGATATTACGGCCTTTTTAA
AGACCGTAAAGAAAAATAAGCACAAGTTTTATCCGGCCTTTATTCACATTCTTGCCCGCCTGATGAATGC
TCATCCGGAATTCCGTATGGCAATGAAAGACGGTGAGCTGGTGATATGGGATAGTGTTCACCCTTGTTAC
ACCGTTTTCCATGAGCAAACTGAAACGTTTTCATCGCTCTGGAGTGAATACCACGACGATTTCCGGCAGT
TTCTACACATATATTCGCAAGATGTGGCGTGTTACGGTGAAAACCTGGCCTATTTCCCTAAAGGGTTTAT
TGAGAATATGTTTTTCGTCTCAGCCAATCCCTGGGTGAGTTTCACCAGTTTTGATTTAAACGTGGCCAAT
ATGGACAACTTCTTCGCCCCCGTTTTCACCATGGGCAAATATTATACGCAAGGCGACAAGGTGCTGATGC
CGCTGGCGATTCAGGTTCATCATGCCGTTTGTGATGGCTTCCATGTCGGCAGAATGCTTAATGAATTACA
ACAGTACTGCGATGAGTGGCAGGGCGGGGCGTAATTTTTTTAAGGCAGTTATTGGTGCCCGACTCCTGTT
GATAGATCCAGTAATGACCTCAGAACTCCATCTGGATTTGTTCAGAACGCTCGGTTGCCGCCGGGCGTTT
TTTATTGGTGAGAATCCAAGCACTAGTCATGACCAAAATCCCTTAACGTGAGTTTTCGTTCCACTGAGCG
TCAGACGCAGCGAACTGAATGTCACGAAAAAGACAGCGACTCAGGTGCCTGATGGTCGGAGACAAAAGGA
ATATTCAGCGATTTGCCCGAGCTTGCGAGGGTGCTACTTAAGCCTTTAGGGTTTTAAGGTCTGTTTTGTA
GAGGAGCAAACAGCGTTTGCGACATCCTTTTGTAATACTGCGGAACTGACTAAAGTAGT
Features (pLannotate 1.2.2; 11 found; start..end, strand, type, name):
      1..223     +  rep_origin     pSC101 ori: low-copy replication origin that requires the Rep101 protein
    271..1221    +  CDS            Rep101: RepA protein needed for replication with the pSC101 origin; rep101
   1379..1406    -  terminator     T7Te terminator: phage T7 early transcription terminator
   1422..1493    -  terminator     rrnB T1 terminator: transcription terminator T1 from the E. coli rrnB gene
   1520..1552    -  CDS            ssrA tag: C-terminal peptide that mediates degradation in bacteria through the ClpXP and ClpAP proteases (McGinness et al., 2006) wild-type LAA variant
   1553..5656    -  CDS            cas9: CAS9_STRP1 - Also known as csn1 From Streptococcus pyogenes serotype M1.
   5692..5747    -  promoter       tetR/tetA promoters: tetR; overlapping promoters for bacterial tetR and tetA
   5766..6389    +  CDS            TetR: tetracycline repressor TetR; tetR from transposon Tn10; TetR binds to the tetracycline operator tetO to inhibit transcription. This inhibition can be relieved by adding tetracycline or doxycycline.
   6482..6584    +  promoter       cat promoter: promoter of the E. coli cat gene encoding chloramphenicol acetyltransferase
   6585..7244    +  CDS            CmR: chloramphenicol acetyltransferase; cat; confers resistance to chloramphenicol
   7271..7365    +  terminator     lambda t0 terminator: transcription terminator from phage lambda
