[The description below was written by a language model from this plasmid's Addgene catalogue record and pLannotate feature annotations shown in this document.]
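Description:
ADEPT-pCas9 is a 7.6 kb bacterial synthetic-biology plasmid that supplies inducible, degradation-tagged Streptococcus pyogenes Cas9 as one component of the ADEPT system, which the associated publication describes as a platform for amplifying gene regulation across a population through programmable gene transfer. It replicates from the pSC101 origin together with its cognate Rep101 (RepA) initiator protein, which keeps it at low copy number. It is selected with chloramphenicol through a cat promoter-driven chloramphenicol acetyltransgerase gene followed by the lambda t0 terminator. The record lists E. coli DH5alpha as the propagation strain, and the depositor notes that the low-copy origin has not caused problems with growth or plasmid preparation.

The payload is the full-length spCas9 coding sequence (about 4.1 kb), derived in part from the earlier pwtCas9-bacteria plasmid and assembled by Gibson cloning. It is fused at its C terminus to the wild-type LAA variant of the ssrA tag, which targets the protein to the ClpXP and ClpAP proteases. This should shorten Cas9's lifetime and limit its accumulation from leaky expression. Cas9 is transcribed from the divergent tetR/tetA promoter region, and transcription is stopped by tandem rrnB T1 and T7Te terminators. The Tn10 TetR repressor is encoded on the opposite strand from the same regulatory region. It binds the tet operator to hold Cas9 off until tetracycline or a related inducer relieves repression. No guide RNA cassette is annotated in the feature table, so targeting RNAs are presumably provided by other parts of the ADEPT system. The overall arrangement gives tightly controlled, low-dosage Cas9 expression in bacteria.
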