Addgene plasmid #238032: ADEPT-pCas9
Purpose: Encodes Cas9 (ssrA degradation-tagged) under a tetracycline promoter (pTet) on a low-copy replication origin (SC101) as part of the ADEPT system.
Depositing lab: Lingchong You. Depositing organization: Duke University. Publication: Population-level amplification of gene regulation by programmable gene transfer. Son HI, Hamrick GS, Shende AR, Kim K, Yang K, Huang TJ, You L. Nat Chem Biol. 2025 Jan 8. doi: 10.1038/s41589-024-01817-9. PubMed 39779901.
Backbone
  Vector backbone: ADEPT-pCas9
  Backbone size w/o insert (bp): 3515
  Vector type: Synthetic Biology
Growth in bacteria
  Bacterial resistance: Chloramphenicol, 25 μg/mL
  Growth temperature: 37°C
  Growth strain: DH5alpha
  Copy number: Low Copy
Gene/Insert
  Gene/Insert name: spCas9
  Species: S. pyogenes
  Insert size (bp): 4104
  Promoter: tet
  Tag / fusion protein: ssrA (C terminal on insert)
  Cloning method: Gibson Cloning
Resource information
  A portion of this plasmid was derived from a plasmid made by: pwtCas9-bacteria (Addgene plasmid #44250)
Terms and licenses: Academic/Nonprofit Terms; Industry Terms: Not Available to Industry
Depositor comments: The plasmid has a low-copy origin of replication (sc101) but has not exhibited difficulty in growth or miniprep.
How to cite: ADEPT-pCas9 was a gift from Lingchong You (Addgene plasmid # 238032 ; http://n2t.net/addgene:238032 ; RRID:Addgene_238032)
